Addgene plasmid #145002: TFORF3526
Purpose: Lentiviral vector for overexpressing transcription factor ORFs with unique 24-bp barcodes. Barcodes facilitate identification of transcription factors in pooled screens.
Depositing lab: Feng Zhang. Depositing organization: Broad Institute. Publication: A transcription factor atlas of directed differentiation. Joung J, Ma S, Tay T, Geiger-Schuller KR, Kirchgatterer PC, Verdine VK, Guo B, Arias-Garcia MA, Allen WE, Singh A, Kuksenko O, Abudayyeh OO, Gootenberg JS, Fu Z, Macrae RK, Buenrostro JD, Regev A, Zhang F. Cell. 2023 Jan 5;186(1):209-229.e26. doi: 10.1016/j.cell.2022.11.026. PubMed 36608654.
Backbone
  Vector backbone: pLX_TRC317
  Backbone manufacturer: Broad Institute Genetic Perturbation Platform
  Backbone size w/o insert (bp): 8264
  Vector type: Mammalian Expression, Lentiviral
  Selectable markers: Puromycin
Growth in bacteria
  Bacterial resistance: Ampicillin, 100 μg/mL
  Growth temperature: 37°C
  Growth strain: NEB Stable
  Copy number: High Copy
Gene/Insert
  Gene/Insert name: THAP12
  Species: H. sapiens (human)
  Insert size (bp): 2492
  Entrez Gene: THAP12 (a.k.a. DAP4, P52rIPK, PRKRIR, THAP0)
  Promoter: EF1a
  Tag / fusion protein: V5 (C terminal on insert)
  Cloning method: Gateway Cloning
  Sequencing primers: 5′ GGGTGGAGACTGAAGTTAGGCCAG; 3′ CACATAGCGTAAAAGGAGCAACATAG
Resource information
  A portion of this plasmid was derived from a plasmid made by: Broad Institute Genetic Perturbation Platform
Terms and licenses: Academic/Nonprofit Terms; Industry Terms: Not Available to Industry
Depositor comments: NM_004705.3 Please test multiple small colonies in case of plasmid recombination. To make this collection available in a timely manner, a portion of this collection was not fully sequenced by Addgene. If an Addgene verified full plasmid sequence is not available, please contact us prior to placing an order to request the full sequence.
How to cite: TFORF3526 was a gift from Feng Zhang (Addgene plasmid # 145002 ; http://n2t.net/addgene:145002 ; RRID:Addgene_145002)
