[The description below was written by a language model from this plasmid's Addgene catalogue record and pLannotate feature annotations shown in this document.]
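Description:
TFORF3526 is a third-generation-style, self-inactivating lentiviral expression plasmid built on the pLX_TRC317 backbone and carrying the human THAP12 open reading frame (also known as PRKRIR, DAP4 or P52rIPK), a protein annotated as an upstream regulator of the interferon-induced kinase PKR. It belongs to a barcoded transcription factor ORF collection. Each member carries a unique 24-bp barcode so that the overexpressed factor can be identified in pooled screens. The barcode itself is not annotated in the feature table. In bacteria the plasmid replicates from a high-copy ColE1/pUC origin and is selected with ampicillin through β-lactamase. An f1 origin and remnants of a lac/lacZα cloning region are also present. The depositor warns that recombination can occur, as is common with LTR-containing plasmids.

The viral genome is transcribed from an RSV promoter fused to a truncated HIV-1 5' LTR, followed by the Ψ packaging signal, a gag fragment and the RRE for Rev-dependent export, and it ends in a ΔU3 3' LTR that inactivates LTR promoter activity after integration. Within this unit, an SV40 early promoter drives the puromycin N-acetyltransferase gene for selecting transduced mammalian cells, and a cPPT/CTS element aids nuclear import of the proviral DNA. Downstream, the EF-1α promoter drives THAP12, which was introduced by Gateway recombination and is flanked by attB1 and attB2 remnants. It is fused at its C terminus to a V5 epitope tag for detection. A WPRE follows the cassette to enhance transcript stability and expression. The construct is suited to stable THAP12 overexpression, either on its own or as part of pooled directed-differentiation or other transcription factor screens.
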