Features (pLannotate 1.2.2; 34 found; start..end, strand, type, name):
      5..231     +  promoter       RSV promoter: Rous sarcoma virus enhancer/promoter
    232..412     +  LTR            5' LTR (truncated): truncated 5' long terminal repeat (LTR) from HIV-1
    459..584     +  misc_feature   HIV-1 Ψ: packaging signal of human immunodeficiency virus type 1
    568..931     +  CDS            HIV-1 gag (fragment): gag protein from human immunodeficiency virus 1; gag
   1077..1310    +  misc_feature   RRE: The Rev response element (RRE) of HIV-1 allows for Rev-dependent mRNA export from the nucleus to the cytoplasm.
   1687..1713    +  CDS            Rev (fragment): human immunodeficiency virus 1 (HIV-1) Rev protein; rev; enhances nuclear export of unspliced and incompletely spliced viral mRNAs
   1720..1743    +  promoter       SV40 promoter (fragment): SV40 early promoter
   1744..1815    +  promoter       SV40 promoter (fragment): SV40 enhancer and early promoter
   1839..1974    +  rep_origin     SV40 ori: SV40 origin of replication
   2020..2616    +  CDS            PuroR (fragment): puromycin N-acetyltransferase; pac from Streptomyces; confers resistance to puromycin
   2665..2782    +  misc_feature   cPPT/CTS: central polypurine tract and central termination sequence of HIV-1
   2847..2913    +  CDS            small t antigen (fragment): SV40 (simian virus 40) small t antigen
   2920..4098    +  promoter       EF-1α promoter: strong constitutive promoter for human elongation factor EF-1α
   4119..4136    +  protein_bind   attB1 (fragment): mutant version of attB; core recombination site for the Gateway® BP reaction BP Clonase™
   4145..6427    +  CDS            THAP12: P52K_HUMAN - Also known as DAP4, P52RIPK, PRKRIR, THAP0. Experimental evidence at protein level: Swiss-Prot protein existence level 1. Upstream regulator of interferon-induced serine/threonine protein kinase R (PKR). May block the PKR-inhibitory function of DNAJC3, resulting in restoration of kinase activity and suppression of cell growth. From Homo sapiens (Human).
   6435..6452    -  protein_bind   attB2 (fragment): mutant version of attB; core recombination site for the Gateway® BP reaction BP Clonase™
   6461..6502    +  CDS            V5 tag: epitope tag from simian virus 5
   6518..6571    +  promoter       U6 promoter (fragment): RNA polymerase III promoter for human U6 snRNA
   6613..7201    +  misc_feature   WPRE: woodchuck hepatitis virus posttranscriptional regulatory element
   7252..7271    +  misc_feature   cPPT/CTS (fragment): central polypurine tract and central termination sequence of HIV-1
   7273..7506    +  LTR            3' LTR (ΔU3): self-inactivating 3' long terminal repeat (LTR) from HIV-1
   7584..7705    +  polyA_signal   SV40 poly(A) signal: SV40 polyadenylation signal
   7745..7880    +  rep_origin     SV40 ori: SV40 origin of replication
   7901..7919    -  promoter       T7 promoter: promoter for bacteriophage T7 RNA polymerase
   7927..8082    +  CDS            lacZα (fragment): LacZα fragment of β-galactosidase; lacZ fragment
   8087..8515    +  rep_origin     f1 ori (sequence partly withheld): f1 bacteriophage origin of replication; arrow indicates direction of (+) strand synthesis
   8568..8672    +  promoter       AmpR promoter: bla
   8673..9533    +  CDS            AmpR: β-lactamase; bla; confers resistance to ampicillin, carbenicillin, and related antibiotics
   9704..10292   +  rep_origin     ori: high-copy-number ColE1/pMB1/pBR322/pUC origin of replication
  10475..10567   +  CDS            lacI (fragment): lac repressor; lacI; The lac repressor binds to the lac operator to inhibit transcription in E. coli. This inhibition can be relieved by adding lactose or isopropyl-β-D-thiogalactopyranoside (IPTG).
  10580..10601   +  protein_bind   CAP binding site: CAP binding activates transcription in the presence of cAMP. E. coli catabolite activator protein
  10616..10646   +  promoter       lac promoter: promoter for the E. coli lac operon
  10650..10672   +  protein_bind   lac operator (fragment): The lac repressor binds to the lac operator to inhibit transcription in E. coli. This inhibition can be relieved by adding lactose or isopropyl-β-D-thiogalactopyranoside (IPTG). lac repressor encoded by lacI
  10715..10733   +  promoter       T3 promoter: promoter for bacteriophage T3 RNA polymerase
>Addgene plasmid #145002 | TFORF3526 | depositor full sequence | sequence record 287120 | Full Sequence
TTAATGTAGTCTTATGCAATACTCTTGTAGTCTTGCAACATGGTAACGATGAGTTAGCAACATGCCTTAC
AAGGAGAGAAAAAGCACCGTGCATGCCGATTGGTGGAAGTAAGGTGGTACGATCGTGCCTTATTAGGAAG
GCAACAGACGGGTCTGACATGGATTGGACGAACCACTGAATTGCCGCATTGCAGAGATATTGTATTTAAG
TGCCTAGCTCGATACATAAACGGGTCTCTCTGGTTAGACCAGATCTGAGCCTGGGAGCTCTCTGGCTAAC
TAGGGAACCCACTGCTTAAGCCTCAATAAAGCTTGCCTTGAGTGCTTCAAGTAGTGTGTGCCCGTCTGTT
GTGTGACTCTGGTAACTAGAGATCCCTCAGACCCTTTTAGTCAGTGTGGAAAATCTCTAGCAGTGGCGCC
CGAACAGGGACTTGAAAGCGAAAGGGAAACCAGAGGAGCTCTCTCGACGCAGGACTCGGCTTGCTGAAGC
GCGCACGGCAAGAGGCGAGGGGCGGCGACTGGTGAGTACGCCAAAAATTTTGACTAGCGGAGGCTAGAAG
GAGAGAGATGGGTGCGAGAGCGTCAGTATTAAGCGGGGGAGAATTAGATCGCGATGGGAAAAAATTCGGT
TAAGGCCAGGGGGAAAGAAAAAATATAAATTAAAACATATAGTATGGGCAAGCAGGGAGCTAGAACGATT
CGCAGTTAATCCTGGCCTGTTAGAAACATCAGAAGGCTGTAGACAAATACTGGGACAGCTACAACCATCC
CTTCAGACAGGATCAGAAGAACTTAGATCATTATATAATACAGTAGCAACCCTCTATTGTGTGCATCAAA
GGATAGAGATAAAAGACACCAAGGAAGCTTTAGACAAGATAGAGGAAGAGCAAAACAAAAGTAAGACCAC
CGCACAGCAAGCGGCCGCTGATCTTCAGACCTGGAGGAGGAGATATGAGGGACAATTGGAGAAGTGAATT
ATATAAATATAAAGTAGTAAAAATTGAACCATTAGGAGTAGCACCCACCAAGGCAAAGAGAAGAGTGGTG
CAGAGAGAAAAAAGAGCAGTGGGAATAGGAGCTTTGTTCCTTGGGTTCTTGGGAGCAGCAGGAAGCACTA
TGGGCGCAGCGTCAATGACGCTGACGGTACAGGCCAGACAATTATTGTCTGGTATAGTGCAGCAGCAGAA
CAATTTGCTGAGGGCTATTGAGGCGCAACAGCATCTGTTGCAACTCACAGTCTGGGGCATCAAGCAGCTC
CAGGCAAGAATCCTGGCTGTGGAAAGATACCTAAAGGATCAACAGCTCCTGGGGATTTGGGGTTGCTCTG
GAAAACTCATTTGCACCACTGCTGTGCCTTGGAATGCTAGTTGGAGTAATAAATCTCTGGAACAGATTTG
GAATCACACGACCTGGATGGAGTGGGACAGAGAAATTAACAATTACACAAGCTTAATACACTCCTTAATT
GAAGAATCGCAAAACCAGCAAGAAAAGAATGAACAAGAATTATTGGAATTAGATAAATGGGCAAGTTTGT
GGAATTGGTTTAACATAACAAATTGGCTGTGGTATATAAAATTATTCATAATGATAGTAGGAGGCTTGGT
AGGTTTAAGAATAGTTTTTGCTGTACTTTCTATAGTGAATAGAGTTAGGCAGGGATATTCACCATTATCG
TTTCAGACCCACCTCCCAACCCCGAGGGGACCCATGCATTGCATCTCAATTAGTCAGCAACCAGGTGTGG
AAAGTCCCCAGGCTCCCCAGCAGGCAGAAGTATGCAAAGCATGCGTCTCAATTAGTCAGCAACCATAGTC
CCGCCCCTAACTCCGCCCATCCCGCCCCTAACTCCGCCCAGTTCCGCCCATTCTCCGCCCCATGGCTGAC
TAATTTTTTTTATTTATGCAGAGGCCGAGGCCGCCTCGGCCTCTGAGCTATTCCAGAAGTAGTGAGGAGG
CTTTTTTGGAGGCCTAGGCTTTTGCAAAAAGCTTTCTAGAGGTACCACCGGAGCTTACCATGACCGAGTA
CAAGCCCACGGTGCGCCTCGCCACCCGCGACGACGTCCCCAGGGCCGTACGCACCCTCGCCGCCGCGTTC
GCCGACTACCCCGCCACGCGCCACACCGTCGATCCGGACCGCCACATCGAGCGGGTCACCGAGCTGCAAG
AACTCTTCCTCACGCGCGTCGGGCTCGACATCGGCAAGGTGTGGGTCGCGGACGACGGCGCCGCCGTGGC
GGTCTGGACCACGCCGGAGAGCGTCGAAGCGGGGGCGGTGTTCGCCGAGATCGGCCCGCGCATGGCCGAG
TTGAGCGGTTCCCGGCTGGCCGCGCAGCAACAGATGGAAGGCCTCCTGGCGCCGCACCGGCCCAAGGAGC
CCGCGTGGTTCCTGGCCACCGTCGGCGTCTCGCCCGACCACCAGGGCAAGGGTCTGGGCAGCGCCGTCGT
GCTCCCCGGAGTGGAGGCGGCCGAGCGCGCCGGGGTGCCCGCCTTCCTGGAGACCTCCGCGCCCCGCAAC
CTCCCCTTCTACGAGCGGCTCGGCTTCACCGTCACCGCCGACGTCGAGGTGCCCGAAGGACCGCGCACCT
GGTGCATGACCCGCAAGCCCGGTGCCAGTTAACGAATTCTAGATCTTGAGACAAATGGCAGTATTCATCC
ACAATTTTAAAAGAAAAGGGGGGATTGGGGGGTACAGTGCAGGGGAAAGAATAGTAGACATAATAGCAAC
AGACATACAAACTAAAGAATTACAAAAACAAATTACAAAAATTCAAAATTTTCGGGTTTATTACAGGGAC
AGCAGAGATCCACTTTGGCGCCGGCTCGAGGCCTGCAGGTGCAAAGATGGATAAAGTTTTAAACAGAGAG
GAATCTTTGCAGCTAATGGACCTTCTAGGTCTTGAAAGGAGTGGGAATTGGCTCCGGTGCCCGTCAGTGG
GCAGAGCGCACATCGCCCACAGTCCCCGAGAAGTTGGGGGGAGGGGTCGGCAATTGAACCGGTGCCTAGA
GAAGGTGGCGCGGGGTAAACTGGGAAAGTGATGTCGTGTACTGGCTCCGCCTTTTTCCCGAGGGTGGGGG
AGAACCGTATATAAGTGCAGTAGTCGCCGTGAACGTTCTTTTTCGCAACGGGTTTGCCGCCAGAACACAG
GTAAGTGCCGTGTGTGGTTCCCGCGGGCCTGGCCTCTTTACGGGTTATGGCCCTTGCGTGCCTTGAATTA
CTTCCACCTGGCTGCAGTACGTGATTCTTGATCCCGAGCTTCGGGTTGGAAGTGGGTGGGAGAGTTCGAG
GCCTTGCGCTTAAGGAGCCCCTTCGCCTCGTGCTTGAGTTGAGGCCTGGCCTGGGCGCTGGGGCCGCCGC
GTGCGAATCTGGTGGCACCTTCGCGCCTGTCTCGCTGCTTTCGATAAGTCTCTAGCCATTTAAAATTTTT
GATGACCTGCTGCGACGCTTTTTTTCTGGCAAGATAGTCTTGTAAATGCGGGCCAAGATCTGCACACTGG
TATTTCGGTTTTTGGGGCCGCGGGCGGCGACGGGGCCCGTGCGTCCCAGCGCACATGTTCGGCGAGGCGG
GGCCTGCGAGCGCGGCCACCGAGAATCGGACGGGGGTAGTCTCAAGCTGGCCGGCCTGCTCTGGTGCCTG
GCCTCGCGCCGCCGTGTATCGCCCCGCCCTGGGCGGCAAGGCTGGCCCGGTCGGCACCAGTTGCGTGAGC
GGAAAGATGGCCGCTTCCCGGCCCTGCTGCAGGGAGCTCAAAATGGAGGACGCGGCGCTCGGGAGAGCGG
GCGGGTGAGTCACCCACACAAAGGAAAAGGGCCTTTCCGTCCTCAGCCGTCGCTTCATGTGACTCCACGG
AGTACCGGGCGCCGTCCAGGCACCTCGATTAGTTCTCGAGCTTTTGGAGTACGTCGTCTTTAGGTTGGGG
GGAGGGGTTTTATGCGATGGAGTTTCCCCACACTGAGTGGGTGGAGACTGAAGTTAGGCCAGCTTGGCAC
TTGATGTAATTCTCCTTGGAATTTGCCCTTTTTGAGTTTGGATCTTGGTTCATTCTCAAGCCTCAGACAG
TGGTTCAAAGTTTTTTTCTTCCATTTCAGGTGTCGTGAGGCTAGCATCGATTGATCAACAAGTTTGTACA
AAAAAGTTGGCACCATGCCGAACTTCTGCGCTGCCCCCAACTGCACGCGGAAGAGCACGCAGTCCGACTT
GGCCTTCTTCAGGTTCCCGCGGGACCCTGCCAGATGCCAGAAGTGGGTGGAGAACTGTAGGAGAGCAGAC
TTAGAAGATAAAACACCTGATCAGCTAAATAAACATTATCGATTATGTGCCAAACATTTTGAGACCTCTA
TGATCTGTAGAACTAGTCCTTATAGGACAGTTCTTCGAGATAATGCAATACCAACAATATTTGATCTTAC
CAGTCATTTGAACAACCCACATAGTAGACACAGAAAACGAATAAAAGAACTGAGTGAAGATGAAATCAGG
ACACTGAAACAGAAAAAAATTGATGAAACTTCTGAGCAGGAACAAAAACATAAAGAAACCAACAATAGCA
ATGCTCAGAACCCCAGCGAAGAAGAGGGTGAAGGGCAAGATGAGGACATTTTACCTCTAACCCTTGAAGA
GAAGGAAAACAAAGAATACCTAAAATCTCTATTTGAAATCTTGATTCTGATGGGAAAGCAAAACATACCT
CTGGATGGACATGAGGCTGATGAAATCCCAGAAGGTCTCTTTACTCCAGATAACTTTCAGGCACTGCTGG
AGTGTCGGATAAATTCTGGTGAAGAGGTTCTGAGAAAGCGGTTTGAGACAACAGCAGTTAACACGTTGTT
TTGTTCAAAAACACAGCAGAGGCAGATGCTAGAGATCTGTGAGAGCTGTATTCGAGAAGAAACTCTCAGG
GAAGTGAGAGACTCACACTTCTTTTCCATTATCACTGACGATGTAGTGGACATAGCAGGGGAAGAGCACC
TACCTGTGTTGGTGAGGTTTGTTGATGAATCTCATAACCTAAGAGAGGAATTTATAGGCTTCCTGCCTTA
TGAAGCCGATGCAGAAATTTTGGCTGTGAAATTTCACACTATGATAACTGAGAAGTGGGGATTAAATATG
GAGTATTGTCGTGGCCAGGCTTACATTGTCTCTAGTGGATTTTCTTCCAAAATGAAAGTTGTTGCTTCTA
GACTTTTAGAGAAATATCCCCAAGCTATCTACACACTCTGCTCTTCCTGTGCCTTAAATATGTGGTTGGC
AAAATCAGTACCTGTTATGGGAGTATCTGTTGCATTAGGAACAATTGAGGAAGTTTGTTCTTTTTTCCAT
CGATCACCACAACTGCTTTTAGAACTTGACAACGTAATTTCTGTTCTTTTTCAGAACAGTAAAGAAAGGG
GTAAAGAACTGAAGGAAATCTGCCATTCTCAGTGGACAGGCAGGCATGATGCTTTTGAAATTTTAGTGGA
ACTCCTGCAAGCACTTGTTTTATGTTTAGATGGTATAAATAGTGACACAAATATTAGATGGAATAACTAT
ATAGCTGGCCGAGCATTTGTACTCTGCAGTGCAGTGTCAGATTTTGATTTCATTGTTACTATTGTTGTTC
TTAAAAATGTCCTATCTTTTACAAGAGCCTTTGGGAAAAACCTCCAGGGGCAAACCTCTGATGTCTTCTT
TGCGGCCGGTAGCTTGACTGCAGTACTGCATTCACTCAACGAAGTGATGGAAAATATTGAAGTTTATCAT
GAATTTTGGTTTGAGGAAGCCACAAATTTGGCAACCAAACTTGATATTCAAATGAAACTCCCTGGGAAAT
TCCGCAGAGCTCACCAGGGTAACTTGGAATCTCAGCTAACCTCTGAGAGTTACTATAAAGAAACCCTAAG
TGTCCCAACAGTGGAGCACATTATTCAGGAACTTAAAGATATATTCTCAGAACAGCACCTCAAAGCTCTT
AAATGCTTATCTCTGGTACCCTCAGTCATGGGACAACTCAAATTCAATACGTCGGAGGAACACCATGCTG
ACATGTATAGAAGTGACTTACCCAATCCTGACACGCTGTCAGCTGAGCTTCATTGTTGGAGAATCAAATG
GAAACACAGGGGGAAAGATATAGAGCTTCCGTCCACCATCTATGAAGCCCTCCACCTGCCTGACATCAAG
TTTTTTCCTAATGTGTATGCATTGCTGAAGGTCCTGTGTATTCTTCCTGTGATGAAGGTTGAGAATGAGC
GGTATGAAAATGGACGAAAGCGTCTTAAAGCATATTTGAGGAACACTTTGACAGACCAAAGGTCAAGTAA
CTTGGCTTTGCTTAACATAAATTTTGATATAAAACACGACCTGGATTTAATGGTGGACACATATATTAAA
CTCTATACAAGTAAGTCAGAGCTTCCTACAGATAATTCCGAAACTGTGGAAAATACCTTGCCAACTTTCT
TGTACAAAGTGGTTGATATCGGTAAGCCTATCCCTAACCCTCTCCTCGGTCTCGATTCTACGTAGTAATG
AACTAGTCCGTAACTTGAAAGTATTTCGATTTCTTGGCTTTATATATCTTGTGGAAAGGACGAGGCGGTG
TTCCCAGCTCGGCCGTGACGCGTTAAGTCGACAATCAACCTCTGGATTACAAAATTTGTGAAAGATTGAC
TGGTATTCTTAACTATGTTGCTCCTTTTACGCTATGTGGATACGCTGCTTTAATGCCTTTGTATCATGCT
ATTGCTTCCCGTATGGCTTTCATTTTCTCCTCCTTGTATAAATCCTGGTTGCTGTCTCTTTATGAGGAGT
TGTGGCCCGTTGTCAGGCAACGTGGCGTGGTGTGCACTGTGTTTGCTGACGCAACCCCCACTGGTTGGGG
CATTGCCACCACCTGTCAGCTCCTTTCCGGGACTTTCGCTTTCCCCCTCCCTATTGCCACGGCGGAACTC
ATCGCCGCCTGCCTTGCCCGCTGCTGGACAGGGGCTCGGCTGTTGGGCACTGACAATTCCGTGGTGTTGT
CGGGGAAATCATCGTCCTTTCCTTGGCTGCTCGCCTGTGTTGCCACCTGGATTCTGCGCGGGACGTCCTT
CTGCTACGTCCCTTCGGCCCTCAATCCAGCGGACCTTCCTTCCCGCGGCCTGCTGCCGGCTCTGCGGCCT
CTTCCGCGTCTTCGCCTTCGCCCTCAGACGAGTCGGATCTCCCTTTGGGCCGCCTCCCCGCGTCGACTTT
AAGACCAATGACTTACAAGGCAGCTGTAGATCTTAGCCACTTTTTAAAAGAAAAGGGGGGACTGGAAGGG
CTAATTCACTCCCAACGAAGACAAGATCTGCTTTTTGCTTGTACTGGGTCTCTCTGGTTAGACCAGATCT
GAGCCTGGGAGCTCTCTGGCTAACTAGGGAACCCACTGCTTAAGCCTCAATAAAGCTTGCCTTGAGTGCT
TCAAGTAGTGTGTGCCCGTCTGTTGTGTGACTCTGGTAACTAGAGATCCCTCAGACCCTTTTAGTCAGTG
TGGAAAATCTCTAGCAGTACGTATAGTAGTTCATGTCATCTTATTATTCAGTATTTATAACTTGCAAAGA
AATGAATATCAGAGAGTGAGAGGAACTTGTTTATTGCAGCTTATAATGGTTACAAATAAAGCAATAGCAT
CACAAATTTCACAAATAAAGCATTTTTTTCACTGCATTCTAGTTGTGGTTTGTCCAAACTCATCAATGTA
TCTTATCATGTCTGGCTCTAGCTATCCCGCCCCTAACTCCGCCCATCCCGCCCCTAACTCCGCCCAGTTC
CGCCCATTCTCCGCCCCATGGCTGACTAATTTTTTTTATTTATGCAGAGGCCGAGGCCGCCTCGGCCTCT
GAGCTATTCCAGAAGTAGTGAGGAGGCTTTTTTGGAGGCCTAGGGACGTACCCAATTCGCCCTATAGTGA
GTCGTATTACGCGCGCTCACTGGCCGTCGTTTTACAACGTCGTGACTGGGAAAACCCTGGCGTTACCCAA
CTTAATCGCCTTGCAGCACATCCCCCTTTCGCCAGCTGGCGTAATAGCGAAGAGGCCCGCACCGATCGCC
CTTCCCAACAGTTGCGCAGCCTGAATGGCGAATGGG
[124 nt withheld, positions 8087-8210]
C
[91 nt withheld, positions 8212-8302]
A
[49 nt withheld, positions 8304-8352]
CCTTTGACGTTGGAGTCCACGTTCTTT
[37 nt withheld, positions 8380-8416]
ACCCTATCTCGGTCTATTCTTTTGATTTATAAGGGATTTTGCCGATTTCGGCCTATTGGTTAAAAAATGA
GCTGATTTAACAAAAATTTAACGCGAATTTTAACAAAATATTAACGCTTACAATTTAGGTGGCACTTTTC
GGGGAAATGTGCGCGGAACCCCTATTTGTTTATTTTTCTAAATACATTCAAATATGTATCCGCTCATGAG
ACAATAACCCTGATAAATGCTTCAATAATATTGAAAAAGGAAGAGTATGAGTATTCAACATTTCCGTGTC
GCCCTTATTCCCTTTTTTGCGGCATTTTGCCTTCCTGTTTTTGCTCACCCAGAAACGCTGGTGAAAGTAA
AAGATGCTGAAGATCAGTTGGGTGCACGAGTGGGTTACATCGAACTGGATCTCAACAGCGGTAAGATCCT
TGAGAGTTTTCGCCCCGAAGAACGTTTTCCAATGATGAGCACTTTTAAAGTTCTGCTATGTGGCGCGGTA
TTATCCCGTATTGACGCCGGGCAAGAGCAACTCGGTCGCCGCATACACTATTCTCAGAATGACTTGGTTG
AGTACTCACCAGTCACAGAAAAGCATCTTACGGATGGCATGACAGTAAGAGAATTATGCAGTGCTGCCAT
AACCATGAGTGATAACACTGCGGCCAACTTACTTCTGACAACGATCGGAGGACCGAAGGAGCTAACCGCT
TTTTTGCACAACATGGGGGATCATGTAACTCGCCTTGATCGTTGGGAACCGGAGCTGAATGAAGCCATAC
CAAACGACGAGCGTGACACCACGATGCCTGTAGCAATGGCAACAACGTTGCGCAAACTATTAACTGGCGA
ACTACTTACTCTAGCTTCCCGGCAACAATTAATAGACTGGATGGAGGCGGATAAAGTTGCAGGACCACTT
CTGCGCTCGGCCCTTCCGGCTGGCTGGTTTATTGCTGATAAATCTGGAGCCGGTGAGCGTGGGTCTCGCG
GTATCATTGCAGCACTGGGGCCAGATGGTAAGCCCTCCCGTATCGTAGTTATCTACACGACGGGGAGTCA
GGCAACTATGGATGAACGAAATAGACAGATCGCTGAGATAGGTGCCTCACTGATTAAGCATTGGTAACTG
TCAGACCAAGTTTACTCATATATACTTTAGATTGATTTAAAACTTCATTTTTAATTTAAAAGGATCTAGG
TGAAGATCCTTTTTGATAATCTCATGACCAAAATCCCTTAACGTGAGTTTTCGTTCCACTGAGCGTCAGA
CCCCGTAGAAAAGATCAAAGGATCTTCTTGAGATCCTTTTTTTCTGCGCGTAATCTGCTGCTTGCAAACA
AAAAAACCACCGCTACCAGCGGTGGTTTGTTTGCCGGATCAAGAGCTACCAACTCTTTTTCCGAAGGTAA
CTGGCTTCAGCAGAGCGCAGATACCAAATACTGTTCTTCTAGTGTAGCCGTAGTTAGGCCACCACTTCAA
GAACTCTGTAGCACCGCCTACATACCTCGCTCTGCTAATCCTGTTACCAGTGGCTGCTGCCAGTGGCGAT
AAGTCGTGTCTTACCGGGTTGGACTCAAGACGATAGTTACCGGATAAGGCGCAGCGGTCGGGCTGAACGG
GGGGTTCGTGCACACAGCCCAGCTTGGAGCGAACGACCTACACCGAACTGAGATACCTACAGCGTGAGCT
ATGAGAAAGCGCCACGCTTCCCGAAGGGAGAAAGGCGGACAGGTATCCGGTAAGCGGCAGGGTCGGAACA
GGAGAGCGCACGAGGGAGCTTCCAGGGGGAAACGCCTGGTATCTTTATAGTCCTGTCGGGTTTCGCCACC
TCTGACTTGAGCGTCGATTTTTGTGATGCTCGTCAGGGGGGCGGAGCCTATGGAAAAACGCCAGCAACGC
GGCCTTTTTACGGTTCCTGGCCTTTTGCTGGCCTTTTGCTCACATGTTCTTTCCTGCGTTATCCCCTGAT
TCTGTGGATAACCGTATTACCGCCTTTGAGTGAGCTGATACCGCTCGCCGCAGCCGAACGACCGAGCGCA
GCGAGTCAGTGAGCGAGGAAGCGGAAGAGCGCCCAATACGCAAACCGCCTCTCCCCGCGCGTTGGCCGAT
TCATTAATGCAGCTGGCACGACAGGTTTCCCGACTGGAAAGCGGGCAGTGAGCGCAACGCAATTAATGTG
AGTTAGCTCACTCATTAGGCACCCCAGGCTTTACACTTTATGCTTCCGGCTCGTATGTTGTGTGGAATTG
TGAGCGGATAACAATTTCACACAGGAAACAGCTATGACCATGATTACGCCAAGCGCGCAATTAACCCTCA
CTAAAGGGAACAAAAGCTGGAGCTGCAAGC
