>Addgene plasmid #145002 | TFORF3526 | depositor partial sequence | sequence record 287121 | Insert
ATCGATTGATCAACAAGTTTGTACAAAAAAGTTGGCACCATGCCGAACTTCTGCGCTGCCCCCAACTGCA
CGCGGAAGAGCACGCAGTCCGACTTGGCCTTCTTCAGGTTCCCGCGGGACCCTGCCAGATGCCAGAAGTG
GGTGGAGAACTGTAGGAGAGCAGACTTAGAAGATAAAACACCTGATCAGCTAAATAAACATTATCGATTA
TGTGCCAAACATTTTGAGACCTCTATGATCTGTAGAACTAGTCCTTATAGGACAGTTCTTCGAGATAATG
CAATACCAACAATATTTGATCTTACCAGTCATTTGAACAACCCACATAGTAGACACAGAAAACGAATAAA
AGAACTGAGTGAAGATGAAATCAGGACACTGAAACAGAAAAAAATTGATGAAACTTCTGAGCAGGAACAA
AAACATAAAGAAACCAACAATAGCAATGCTCAGAACCCCAGCGAAGAAGAGGGTGAAGGGCAAGATGAGG
ACATTTTACCTCTAACCCTTGAAGAGAAGGAAAACAAAGAATACCTAAAATCTCTATTTGAAATCTTGAT
TCTGATGGGAAAGCAAAACATACCTCTGGATGGACATGAGGCTGATGAAATCCCAGAAGGTCTCTTTACT
CCAGATAACTTTCAGGCACTGCTGGAGTGTCGGATAAATTCTGGTGAAGAGGTTCTGAGAAAGCGGTTTG
AGACAACAGCAGTTAACACGTTGTTTTGTTCAAAAACACAGCAGAGGCAGATGCTAGAGATCTGTGAGAG
CTGTATTCGAGAAGAAACTCTCAGGGAAGTGAGAGACTCACACTTCTTTTCCATTATCACTGACGATGTA
GTGGACATAGCAGGGGAAGAGCACCTACCTGTGTTGGTGAGGTTTGTTGATGAATCTCATAACCTAAGAG
AGGAATTTATAGGCTTCCTGCCTTATGAAGCCGATGCAGAAATTTTGGCTGTGAAATTTCACACTATGAT
AACTGAGAAGTGGGGATTAAATATGGAGTATTGTCGTGGCCAGGCTTACATTGTCTCTAGTGGATTTTCT
TCCAAAATGAAAGTTGTTGCTTCTAGACTTTTAGAGAAATATCCCCAAGCTATCTACACACTCTGCTCTT
CCTGTGCCTTAAATATGTGGTTGGCAAAATCAGTACCTGTTATGGGAGTATCTGTTGCATTAGGAACAAT
TGAGGAAGTTTGTTCTTTTTTCCATCGATCACCACAACTGCTTTTAGAACTTGACAACGTAATTTCTGTT
CTTTTTCAGAACAGTAAAGAAAGGGGTAAAGAACTGAAGGAAATCTGCCATTCTCAGTGGACAGGCAGGC
ATGATGCTTTTGAAATTTTAGTGGAACTCCTGCAAGCACTTGTTTTATGTTTAGATGGTATAAATAGTGA
CACAAATATTAGATGGAATAACTATATAGCTGGCCGAGCATTTGTACTCTGCAGTGCAGTGTCAGATTTT
GATTTCATTGTTACTATTGTTGTTCTTAAAAATGTCCTATCTTTTACAAGAGCCTTTGGGAAAAACCTCC
AGGGGCAAACCTCTGATGTCTTCTTTGCGGCCGGTAGCTTGACTGCAGTACTGCATTCACTCAACGAAGT
GATGGAAAATATTGAAGTTTATCATGAATTTTGGTTTGAGGAAGCCACAAATTTGGCAACCAAACTTGAT
ATTCAAATGAAACTCCCTGGGAAATTCCGCAGAGCTCACCAGGGTAACTTGGAATCTCAGCTAACCTCTG
AGAGTTACTATAAAGAAACCCTAAGTGTCCCAACAGTGGAGCACATTATTCAGGAACTTAAAGATATATT
CTCAGAACAGCACCTCAAAGCTCTTAAATGCTTATCTCTGGTACCCTCAGTCATGGGACAACTCAAATTC
AATACGTCGGAGGAACACCATGCTGACATGTATAGAAGTGACTTACCCAATCCTGACACGCTGTCAGCTG
AGCTTCATTGTTGGAGAATCAAATGGAAACACAGGGGGAAAGATATAGAGCTTCCGTCCACCATCTATGA
AGCCCTCCACCTGCCTGACATCAAGTTTTTTCCTAATGTGTATGCATTGCTGAAGGTCCTGTGTATTCTT
CCTGTGATGAAGGTTGAGAATGAGCGGTATGAAAATGGACGAAAGCGTCTTAAAGCATATTTGAGGAACA
CTTTGACAGACCAAAGGTCAAGTAACTTGGCTTTGCTTAACATAAATTTTGATATAAAACACGACCTGGA
TTTAATGGTGGACACATATATTAAACTCTATACAAGTAAGTCAGAGCTTCCTACAGATAATTCCGAAACT
GTGGAAAATACCTTGCCAACTTTCTTGTACAAAGTGGTTGATATCGGTAAGCCTATCCCTAACCCTCTCC
TCGGTCTCGATTCTACGTAGTAATGAACTAGTCCGTAACTTGAAAGTATTTCGATTTCTTGGCTTTATAT
ATCTTGTGGAAAGGACGAGGCGGTGTTCCCAGCTCGGCCGTG
