>Addgene plasmid #145002 | TFORF3526 | depositor partial sequence | sequence record 287122 | Barcode
GGCGGTGTTCCCAGCTCGGCCGTG
