>Addgene plasmid #145002 | TFORF3526 | addgene partial sequence | sequence record 319934 | WPRE-R 5'-CATAGCGTAAAAGGAGCAACA-3'
TTTTGTAATCCAGAGGTTGATTGTCGACTTAACGCGTCACGGCCGAGCTGGGAACACCGCCTCGTCCTTT
CCACAAGATATATAAAGCCAAGAAATCGAAATACTTTCAAGTTACGGACTAGTTCATTACTACGTAGAAT
CGAGACCGAGGAGAGGGTTAGGGATAGGCTTACCGATATCAACCACTTTGTACAAGAAAGTTGGCAAGGT
ATTTTCCACAGTTTCGGAATTATCTGTAGGAAGCTCTGACTTACTTGTATAGAGTTTAATATATGTGTCC
ACCATTAAATCCAGGTCGTGTTTTATATCAAAATTTATGTTAAGCAAAGCCAAGTTACTTGACCTTTGGT
CTGTCAAAGTGTTCCTCAAATATGCTTTAAGACGCTTTCGTCCATTTTCATACCGCTCATTCTCAACCTT
CATCACAGGAAGAATACACAGGACCTTCAGCAATGCATACACATTAGGAAAAAACTTGATGTCAGGCAGG
TGGAGGGCTTCATAGATGGTGGACGGAAGCTCTATATCTTTCCCCCTGTGTTTCCATTTGATTCTCCAAC
AATGAAGCTCAGCTGACAGCGTGTCAGGATTGGGTAAGTCACTTCTATACATGTCAGCATGGTGTTCCTC
CGACGTATTGAATTTGAGTTGTCCCATGACTGAGGGTACCAGAGATAAGCATTTAAGAGCTTTGAGGTGC
TGTTCTGAGAATATATCTTTAAGTTCCTGAATAATGTGCT
